Addgene plasmid #18321: T4 Lysozyme S44C WT*
Depositing lab: Brian Matthews. Depositing organization: University of Oregon.
Backbone
  Vector backbone: pHS1403
  Backbone size w/o insert (bp): 5000
  Vector type: Bacterial Expression
Growth in bacteria
  Bacterial resistance: Ampicillin, 100 μg/mL
  Growth temperature: 37°C
  Growth strain: DH5alpha
  Copy number: High Copy
Gene/Insert
  Gene/Insert name: T4 Lysozyme (alt name: AS44C)
  Species: Bacteriophage T4
  Insert size (bp): 600
  Mutation: S44C WT*
  GenBank ID: NP_049736
  Entrez Gene: e (a.k.a. T4p123)
  Cloning method: Restriction Enzyme; 5′ cloning site BamHI (not destroyed); 3′ cloning site HindIII (not destroyed)
  Sequencing primers: 5′ na; 3′ GGCGTATCACGAGGCCC
Terms and licenses: Academic/Nonprofit Terms; Industry Terms: Not Available to Industry
Depositor comments: The BamHI site is 27 bp from the ATG and the HindIII site is 115 bp from the stop.
How to cite: T4 Lysozyme S44C WT* was a gift from Brian Matthews (Addgene plasmid # 18321 ; http://n2t.net/addgene:18321 ; RRID:Addgene_18321)
