[The description below was written by a language model from this plasmid's Addgene catalogue record.]
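Description:
T4 Lysozyme S44C WT* is a bacterial expression plasmid built on the pHS1403 backbone (about 5 kb) that carries a roughly 600 bp insert encoding a variant of bacteriophage T4 lysozyme, the product of phage gene e. It is maintained in E. coli as a high-copy plasmid under ampicillin selection. The record does not name the origin of replication, and it does not state which promoter or other regulatory elements drive expression of the insert. No feature table accompanies the entry, so these details cannot be read from an annotation either.

The lysozyme coding region sits between a BamHI site on the 5′ side and a HindIII site on the 3′ side, both of which were preserved during cloning. According to the depositor's notes, the BamHI site lies 27 bp from the start codon and the HindIII site 115 bp from the stop codon, so the whole open reading frame with short flanking sequence can be excised or exchanged as a single cassette. The insert carries the substitution S44C, replacing serine 44 with cysteine, in the background designated WT*. In the T4 lysozyme literature, that label generally refers to the cysteine-free pseudo-wild-type protein used as a reference for mutational work, although the record itself does not define the term. No fusion tags or reporters are listed.

The record does not state an intended use. A single-site variant of this kind fits the common use of T4 lysozyme as a model protein, with recombinant mutants produced in bacteria to study how individual substitutions affect protein structure, stability and folding. A lone introduced cysteine could also serve as a site for specific chemical modification.
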