>Addgene plasmid #18321 | T4 Lysozyme S44C WT* | addgene partial sequence | sequence record 24109 | 3primeUP
CTANGAAAAGCCCGCTCATTAGGCGGGCTCAGATCTGCTCATGTTTGACAGCTTATCATCGATAAGCTTC
GGCAATAAATTCTTGATATGTTTTCATATGTTTCCTTTAAATATTTTAATTAGTAATTGTCTATTCAAGT
AATTGTGAATATACTATCACAATTCCAAGAGAAAGTAAACAGCTTTATAGATTTTTATACGCGTCCCAAG
TGCCAGTTCTAAACGTTGTAATGACTCGTTTTGCGCGATTAGGTGTTTGATTATACCATCTACTTTTAGC
TAAGTTAACTGCTGCTTCATCCCAGCGTTTTTGTTGAAGCATACGTAAAGAGTTAGTAAATCCTGCCACA
CCGGTTTCTCCCATTTGGAAAACCATATTAATCAATGCAGCGCGACGAACCGCATCAAGAGAATCATAAA
CCGGTTTTAATTTAGCATTTCTCAGAATTCCGCGAACAGCAGCATCAACATCCTGATTAAAGAGTTTTTC
AGCCTCATCTTTTGTAATTACACCATTAGTATTACGCCCAATAGCTTTATCTAATTCGCATTTAGCAGCA
TTAAGTGATGGACTTTTTGTAAGCAAATGACCGATGCCAATAGTGTAATAGCCTTCTGTGTCTTTATAGA
TTTTAAGTCTAAGACCTTCATCTATACGTAACATTTCAAATATATTCATAATACCTCCTAAGCATCGATG
GATCCTGTTTCCTGTGTGAAATTGTTATCCGCTCACAATTCCACACATTATACGAGCCGATGATTAATTG
TCAACAGGGGGATGGGGAGTAAGCTGATCCTGTTTCCTGTGTGAAATTGTTATCCGCTCACAATTCCACA
CATTATACGAGCCGATGATTAATTGTCAACAGGGGGATGGGGAGTAAGCTCATCGATGGATCGACCGGGN
TTNCCCGGGGGGNAAANGGNTNNCCGCNCCNAATTCCCCCCNTTTNNNCNANCCNGGAANCNNAAAGGGG
NAAAGCCCGGGGGGGCCNNANGGANGGNGCNAACTTACNNTNANTTGNGNTGCGCNCNCNGNCCCNCTTT
CCNNNCNGGNAAACCGGNCNNGNCNGGACNCCNNCNNAGGGGGCAAACCNTTNNNGGNNNGGNNNGNNNN
CCCCCGGAAA
